>Addgene plasmid #116569 | pHAGE-PIK3CD-G124D | addgene full sequence | sequence record 243182 | Addgene NGS Result
TGGAAGGGCTAATTCACTCCCAAAGAAGACAAGATATCCTTGATCTGTGGATCTACCACACACAAGGCTA
CTTCCCTGATTAGCAGAACTACACACCAGGGCCAGGGGTCAGATATCCACTGACCTTTGGATGGTGCTAC
AAGCTAGTACCAGTTGAGCCAGATAAGGTAGAAGAGGCCAATAAAGGAGAGAACACCAGCTTGTTACACC
CTGTGAGCCTGCATGGGATGGATGACCCGGAGAGAGAAGTGTTAGAGTGGAGGTTTGACAGCCGCCTAGC
ATTTCATCACGTGGCCCGAGAGCTGCATCCGGAGTACTTCAAGAACTGCTGATATCGAGCTTGCTACAAG
GGACTTTCCGCTGGGGACTTTCCAGGGAGGCGTGGCCTGGGCGGGACTGGGGAGTGGCGAGCCCTCAGAT
CCTGCATATAAGCAGCTGCTTTTTGCCTGTACTGGGTCTCTCTGGTTAGACCAGATCTGAGCCTGGGAGC
TCTCTGGCTAACTAGGGAACCCACTGCTTAAGCCTCAATAAAGCTTGCCTTGAGTGCTTCAAGTAGTGTG
TGCCCGTCTGTTGTGTGACTCTGGTAACTAGAGATCCCTCAGACCCTTTTAGTCAGTGTGGAAAATCTCT
AGCAGTGGCGCCCGAACAGGGACTTGAAAGCGAAAGGGAAACCAGAGGAGCTCTCTCGACGCAGGACTCG
GCTTGCTGAAGCGCGCACGGCAAGAGGCGAGGGGCGGCGACTGGTGAGTACGCCAAAAATTTTGACTAGC
GGAGGCTAGAAGGAGAGAGATGGGTGCGAGAGCGTCAGTATTAAGCGGGGGAGAATTAGATCGCGATGGG
AAAAAATTCGGTTAAGGCCAGGGGGAAAGAAAAAATATAAATTAAAACATATAGTATGGGCAAGCAGGGA
GCTAGAACGATTCGCAGTTAATCCTGGCCTGTTAGAAACATCAGAAGGCTGTAGACAAATACTGGGACAG
CTACAACCATCCCTTCAGACAGGATCAGAAGAACTTAGATCATTATATAATACAGTAGCAACCCTCTATT
GTGTGCATCAAAGGATAGAGATAAAAGACACCAAGGAAGCTTTAGACAAGATAGAGGAAGAGCAAAACAA
AAGTAAGACCACCGCACAGCAAGCGGCCGGCCGCTGATCTTCAGACCTGGAGGAGGAGATATGAGGGACA
ATTGGAGAAGTGAATTATATAAATATAAAGTAGTAAAAATTGAACCATTAGGAGTAGCACCCACCAAGGC
AAAGAGAAGAGTGGTGCAGAGAGAAAAAAGAGCAGTGGGAATAGGAGCTTTGTTCCTTGGGTTCTTGGGA
GCAGCAGGAAGCACTATGGGCGCAGCGTCAATGACGCTGACGGTACAGGCCAGACAATTATTGTCTGGTA
TAGTGCAGCAGCAGAACAATTTGCTGAGGGCTATTGAGGCGCAACAGCATCTGTTGCAACTCACAGTCTG
GGGCATCAAGCAGCTCCAGGCAAGAATCCTGGCTGTGGAAAGATACCTAAAGGATCAACAGCTCCTGGGG
ATTTGGGGTTGCTCTGGAAAACTCATTTGCACCACTGCTGTGCCTTGGAATGCTAGTTGGAGTAATAAAT
CTCTGGAACAGATTTGGAATCACACGACCTGGATGGAGTGGGACAGAGAAATTAACAATTACACAAGCTT
AATACACTCCTTAATTGAAGAATCGCAAAACCAGCAAGAAAAGAATGAACAAGAATTATTGGAATTAGAT
AAATGGGCAAGTTTGTGGAATTGGTTTAACATAACAAATTGGCTGTGGTATATAAAATTATTCATAATGA
TAGTAGGAGGCTTGGTAGGTTTAAGAATAGTTTTTGCTGTACTTTCTATAGTGAATAGAGTTAGGCAGGG
ATATTCACCATTATCGTTTCAGACCCACCTCCCAACCCCGAGGGGACCCGACAGGCCCGAAGGAATAGAA
GAAGAAGGTGGAGAGAGAGACAGAGACAGATCCATTCGATTAGTGAACGGATCTCGACGGTATCGCCGAA
TTCACAAATGGCAGTATTCATCCACAATTTTAAAAGAAAAGGGGGGATTGGGGGGTACAGTGCAGGGGAA
AGAATAGTAGACATAATAGCAACAGACATACAAACTAAAGAATTACAAAAACAAATTACAAAAATTCAAA
ATTTTCGGGTTTATTACAGGGACAGCAGAGATCCAGTTTGGACTAGTCGTGAGGCTCCGGTGCCCGTCAG
TGGGCAGAGCGCACATCGCCCACAGTCCCCGAGAAGTTGGGGGGAGGGGTCGGCAATTGAACCGGTGCCT
AGAGAAGGTGGCGCGGGGTAAACTGGGAAAGTGATGTCGTGTACTGGCTCCGCCTTTTTCCCGAGGGTGG
GGGAGAACCGTATATAAGTGCAGTAGTCGCCGTGAACGTTCTTTTTCGCAACGGGTTTGCCGCCAGAACA
CAGGTAAGTGCCGTGTGTGGTTCCCGCGGGCCTGGCCTCTTTACGGGTTATGGCCCTTGCGTGCCTTGAA
TTACTTCCACCTGGCTGCAGTACGTGATTCTTGATCCCGAGCTTCGGGTTGGAAGTGGGTGGGAGAGTTC
GAGGCCTTGCGCTTAAGGAGCCCCTTCGCCTCGTGCTTGAGTTGAGGCCTGGCCTGGGCGCTGGGGCCGC
CGCGTGCGAATCTGGTGGCACCTTCGCGCCTGTCTCGCTGCTTTCGATAAGTCTCTAGCCATTTAAAATT
TTTGATGACCTGCTGCGACGCTTTTTTTCTGGCAAGATAGTCTTGTAAATGCGGGCCAAGATCTGCACAC
TGGTATTTCGGTTTTTGGGGCCGCGGGCGGCGACGGGGCCCGTGCGTCCCAGCGCACATGTTCGGCGAGG
CGGGGCCTGCGAGCGCGGCCACCGAGAATCGGACGGGGGTAGTCTCAAGCTGGCCGGCCTGCTCTGGTGC
CTGGCCTCGCGCCGCCGTGTATCGCCCCGCCCTGGGCGGCAAGGCTGGCCCGGTCGGCACCAGTTGCGTG
AGCGGAAAGATGGCCGCTTCCCGGCCCTGCTGCAGGGAGCTCAAAATGGAGGACGCGGCGCTCGGGAGAG
CGGGCGGGTGAGTCACCCACACAAAGGAAAAGGGCCTTTCCGTCCTCAGCCGTCGCTTCATGTGACTCCA
CGGAGTACCGGGCGCCGTCCAGGCACCTCGATTAGTTCTCGAGCTTTTGGAGTACGTCGTCTTTAGGTTG
GGGGGAGGGGTTTTATGCGATGGAGTTTCCCCACACTGAGTGGGTGGAGACTGAAGTTAGGCCAGCTTGG
CACTTGATGTAATTCTCCTTGGAATTTGCCCTTTTTGAGTTTGGATCTTGGTTCATTCTCAAGCCTCAGA
CAGTGGTTCAAAGTTTTTTTCTTCCATTTCAGGTGTCGTGAAGCGGCCCTGCAGATATCAACAAGTTTGT
ACAAAAAAGTTGGCACCATGCCCCCTGGGGTGGACTGCCCCATGGAATTCTGGACCAAGGAGGAGAATCA
GAGCGTTGTGGTTGACTTCCTGCTGCCCACAGGGGTCTACCTGAACTTCCCTGTGTCCCGCAATGCCAAC
CTCAGCACCATCAAGCAGCTGCTGTGGCACCGCGCCCAGTATGAGCCGCTCTTCCACATGCTCAGTGGCC
CCGAGGCCTATGTGTTCACCTGCATCAACCAGACAGCGGAGCAGCAAGAGCTGGAGGACGAGCAACGGCG
TCTGTGTGACGTGCAGCCCTTCCTGCCCGTCCTGCGCCTGGTGGCCCGTGAGGGCGACCGCGTGAAGAAG
CTCATCAACTCACAGATCAGCCTCCTCATCGGCAAAGACCTCCACGAGTTTGACTCCTTGTGCGACCCAG
AAGTGAACGACTTTCGCGCCAAGATGTGCCAATTCTGCGAGGAGGCGGCCGCCCGCCGGCAGCAGCTGGG
CTGGGAGGCCTGGCTGCAGTACAGTTTCCCCCTGCAGCTGGAGCCCTCGGCTCAAACCTGGGGGCCTGGT
ACCCTGCGGCTCCCGAACCGGGCCCTTCTGGTCAACGTTAAGTTTGAGGGCAGCGAGGAGAGCTTCACCT
TCCAGGTGTCCACCAAGGACGTGCCGCTGGCGCTGATGGCCTGTGCCCTGCGGAAGAAGGCCACAGTGTT
CCGGCAGCCGCTGGTGGAGCAGCCGGAAGACTACACGCTGCAGGTGAACGGCAGGCATGAGTACCTGTAT
GGCAGCTACCCGCTCTGCCAGTTCCAGTACATCTGCAGCTGCCTGCACAGTGGGTTGACCCCTCACCTGA
CCATGGTCCATTCCTCCTCCATCCTCGCCATGCGGGATGAGCAGAGCAACCCTGCCCCCCAGGTCCAGAA
ACCGCGTGCCAAACCACCTCCCATTCCTGCGAAGAAGCCTTCCTCTGTGTCCCTGTGGTCCCTGGAGCAG
CCGTTCCGCATCGAGCTCATCCAGGGCAGCAAAGTGAACGCCGACGAGCGGATGAAGCTGGTGGTGCAGG
CCGGGCTTTTCCACGGCAACGAGATGCTGTGCAAGACGGTGTCCAGCTCGGAGGTGAGCGTGTGCTCGGA
GCCCGTGTGGAAGCAGCGGCTGGAGTTCGACATCAACATCTGCGACCTGCCCCGCATGGCCCGTCTCTGC
TTTGCGCTGTACGCCGTGATCGAGAAAGCCAAGAAGGCTCGCTCCACCAAGAAGAAGTCCAAGAAGGCGG
ACTGCCCCATTGCCTGGGCCAACCTCATGCTGTTTGACTACAAGGACCAGCTTAAGACCGGGGAACGCTG
CCTCTACATGTGGCCCTCCGTCCCAGATGAGAAGGGCGAGCTGCTGAACCCCACGGGCACTGTGCGCAGT
AACCCCAACACGGATAGCGCCGCTGCCCTGCTCATCTGCCTGCCCGAGGTGGCCCCGCACCCCGTGTACT
ACCCCGCCCTGGAGAAGATCTTGGAGCTGGGGCGACACAGCGAGTGTGTGCATGTCACCGAGGAGGAGCA
GCTGCAGCTGCGGGAAATCCTGGAGCGGCGGGGGTCTGGGGAGCTGTATGAGCACGAGAAGGACCTGGTG
TGGAAGCTGCGGCATGAAGTCCAGGAGCACTTCCCGGAGGCGCTAGCCCGGCTGCTGCTGGTCACCAAGT
GGAACAAGCATGAGGATGTGGCCCAGATGCTCTACCTGCTGTGCTCCTGGCCGGAGCTGCCCGTCCTGAG
CGCCCTGGAGCTGCTAGACTTCAGCTTCCCCGATTGCCACGTAGGCTCCTTCGCCATCAAGTCGCTGCGG
AAACTGACGGACGATGAGCTGTTCCAGTACCTGCTGCAGCTGGTGCAGGTGCTCAAGTACGAGTCCTACC
TGGACTGCGAGCTGACCAAATTCCTGCTGGACCGGGCCCTGGCCAACCGCAAGATCGGCCACTTCCTTTT
CTGGCACCTCCGCTCCGAGATGCACGTGCCGTCGGTGGCCCTGCGCTTCGGCCTCATCCTGGAGGCCTAC
TGCAGGGGCAGCACCCACCACATGAAGGTGCTGATGAAGCAGGGGGAAGCACTGAGCAAACTGAAGGCCC
TGAATGACTTCGTCAAGCTGAGCTCTCAGAAGACCCCCAAGCCCCAGACCAAGGAGCTGATGCACTTGTG
CATGCGGCAGGAGGCCTACCTAGAGGCCCTCTCCCACCTGCAGTCCCCACTCGACCCCAGCACCCTGCTG
GCTGAAGTCTGCGTGGAGCAGTGCACCTTCATGGACTCCAAGATGAAGCCCCTGTGGATCATGTACAGCA
ACGAGGAGGCAGGCAGCGGCGGCAGCGTGGGCATCATCTTTAAGAACGGGGATGACCTCCGGCAGGACAT
GCTGACCCTGCAGATGATCCAGCTCATGGACGTCCTGTGGAAGCAGGAGGGGCTGGACCTGAGGATGACC
CCCTATGGCTGCCTCCCCACCGGGGACCGCACAGGCCTCATTGAGGTGGTACTCCGTTCAGACACCATCG
CCAACATCCAACTCAACAAGAGCAACATGGCAGCCACAGCCGCCTTCAACAAGGATGCCCTGCTCAACTG
GCTGAAGTCCAAGAACCCGGGGGAGGCCCTGGATCGAGCCATTGAGGAGTTCACCCTCTCCTGTGCTGGC
TATTGTGTGGCCACATATGTGCTGGGCATTGGCGATCGGCACAGCGACAACATCATGATCCGAGAGAGTG
GGCAGCTGTTCCACATTGATTTTGGCCACTTTCTGGGGAATTTCAAGACCAAGTTTGGAATCAACCGCGA
GCGTGTCCCATTCATCCTCACCTACGACTTTGTCCATGTGATTCAGCAGGGGAAGACTAATAATAGTGAG
AAATTTGAACGGTTCCGGGGCTACTGTGAAAGGGCCTACACCATCCTGCGGCGCCACGGGCTTCTCTTCC
TCCACCTCTTTGCCCTGATGCGGGCGGCAGGCCTGCCTGAGCTCAGCTGCTCCAAAGACATCCAGTATCT
CAAGGACTCCCTGGCACTGGGGAAAACAGAGGAGGAGGCACTGAAGCACTTCCGAGTGAAGTTTAACGAA
GCCCTCCGTGAGAGCTGGAAAACCAAAGTGAACTGGCTGGCCCACAACGTGTCCAAAGACAACAGGCAGT
TGCCAACTTTCTTGTACAAAGTGGTGATATCCAATTAACCCTCACTAAAGGAAAGAATTAGTATGATAGA
TGAGACCCTATAGTGAGTCGTATTACCACCCAACTTTTCTATACAAAGTGGTTGATATCCAGCACAGTGG
CGGCCGCTCGAGTCTAGAGGGCCCGCGGTTCGAAGGTAAGCCTATCCCTAACCCTCTCCTCGGTCTCGAT
TCTACGCGTACCGGTTAGTAATGAGATCCCTCCCCCCCCCCTAACGTTACTGGCCGAAGCCGCTTGGAAT
AAGGCCGGTGTGCGTTTGTCTATATGTTATTTTCCACCATATTGCCGTCTTTTGGCAATGTGAGGGCCCG
GAAACCTGGCCCTGTCTTCTTGACGAGCATTCCTAGGGGTCTTTCCCCTCTCGCCAAAGGAATGCAAGGT
CTGTTGAATGTCGTGAAGGAAGCAGTTCCTCTGGAAGCTTCTTGAAGACAAACAACGTCTGTAGCGACCC
TTTGCAGGCAGCGGAACCCCCCACCTGGCGACAGGTGCCTCTGCGGCCAAAAGCCACGTGTATAAGATAC
ACCTGCAAAGGCGGCACAACCCCAGTGCCACGTTGTGAGTTGGATAGTTGTGGAAAGAGTCAAATGGCTC
TCCTCAAGCGTATTCAACAAGGGGCTGAAGGATGCCCAGAAGGTACCCCATTGTATGGGATCTGATCTGG
GGCCTCGGTGCACATGCTTTACATGTGTTTAGTCGAGGTTAAAAAAACGTCTAGGCCCCCCGAACCACGG
GGACGTGGTTTTCCTTTGAAAAACACGATGATAATATGGCCACACATATGACCGAGTACAAGCCCACGGT
GCGCCTCGCCACCCGCGACGACGTCCCCAGGGCCGTACGCACCCTCGCCGCCGCGTTCGCCGACTACCCC
GCCACGCGCCACACCGTCGATCCGGACCGCCACATCGAGCGGGTCACCGAGCTGCAAGAACTCTTCCTCA
CGCGCGTCGGGCTCGACATCGGCAAGGTGTGGGTCGCGGACGACGGCGCCGCGGTGGCGGTCTGGACCAC
GCCGGAGAGCGTCGAAGCGGGGGCGGTGTTCGCCGAGATCGGCCCGCGCATGGCCGAGTTGAGCGGTTCC
CGGCTGGCCGCGCAGCAACAGATGGAAGGCCTCCTGGCGCCGCACCGGCCCAAGGAGCCCGCGTGGTTCC
TGGCCACCGTCGGCGTCTCGCCCGACCACCAGGGCAAGGGTCTGGGCAGCGCCGTCGTGCTCCCCGGAGT
GGAGGCGGCCGAGCGCGCCGGGGTGCCCGCCTTCCTGGAGACCTCCGCGCCCCGCAACCTCCCCTTCTAC
GAGCGGCTCGGCTTCACCGTCACCGCCGACGTCGAGGTGCCCGAAGGACCGCGCACCTGGTGCATGACCC
GCAAGCCCGGTGCCTAAATCGATAGATCCTAATCAACCTCTGGATTACAAAATTTGTGAAAGATTGACTG
GTATTCTTAACTATGTTGCTCCTTTTACGCTATGTGGATACGCTGCTTTAATGCCTTTGTATCATGCTAT
TGCTTCCCGTATGGCTTTCATTTTCTCCTCCTTGTATAAATCCTGGTTGCTGTCTCTTTATGAGGAGTTG
TGGCCCGTTGTCAGGCAACGTGGCGTGGTGTGCACTGTGTTTGCTGACGCAACCCCCACTGGTTGGGGCA
TTGCCACCACCTGTCAGCTCCTTTCCGGGACTTTCGCTTTCCCCCTCCCTATTGCCACGGCGGAACTCAT
CGCCGCCTGCCTTGCCCGCTGCTGGACAGGGGCTCGGCTGTTGGGCACTGACAATTCCGTGGTGTTGTCG
GGGAAATCATCGTCCTTTCCTTGGCTGCTCGCCTGTGTTGCCACCTGGATTCTGCGCGGGACGTCCTTCT
GCTACGTCCCTTCGGCCCTCAATCCAGCGGACCTTCCTTCCCGCGGCCTGCTGCCGGCTCTGCGGCCTCT
TCCGCGTCTTCGCCTTCGCCCTCAGACGAGTCGGATCTCCCTTTGGGCCGCCTCCCCGCCTGAGATCCTT
TAAGACCAATGACTTACAAGGCAGCTGTAGATCTTAGCCACTTTTTAAAAGAAAAGGGGGGACTGGAAGG
GCTAATTCACTCCCAACGAAGACAAGATCTGCTTTTTGCTTGTACTGGGTCTCTCTGGTTAGACCAGATC
TGAGCCTGGGAGCTCTCTGGCTAACTAGGGAACCCACTGCTTAAGCCTCAATAAAGCTTGCCTTGAGTGC
TTCAAGTAGTGTGTGCCCGTCTGTTGTGTGACTCTGGTAACTAGAGATCCCTCAGACCCTTTTAGTCAGT
GTGGAAAATCTCTAGCAGTAGTAGTTCATGTCATCTTATTATTCAGTATTTATAACTTGCAAAGAAATGA
ATATCAGAGAGTGAGAGGCCCGGGTTAATTAAGGAAAGGGCTAGATCATTCTTGAAGACGAAAGGGCCTC
GTGATACGCCTATTTTTATAGGTTAATGTCATGATAATAATGGTTTCTTAGACGTCAGGTGGCACTTTTC
GGGGAAATGTGCGCGGAACCCCTATTTGTTTATTTTTCTAAATACATTCAAATATGTATCCGCTCATGAG
ACAATAACCCTGATAAATGCTTCAATAATATTGAAAAAGGAAGAGTATGAGTATTCAACATTTCCGTGTC
GCCCTTATTCCCTTTTTTGCGGCATTTTGCCTTCCTGTTTTTGCTCACCCAGAAACGCTGGTGAAAGTAA
AAGATGCTGAAGATCAGTTGGGTGCACGAGTGGGTTACATCGAACTGGATCTCAACAGCGGTAAGATCCT
TGAGAGTTTTCGCCCCGAAGAACGTTTTCCAATGATGAGCACTTTTAAAGTTCTGCTATGTGGCGCGGTA
TTATCCCGTGTTGACGCCGGGCAAGAGCAACTCGGTCGCCGCATACACTATTCTCAGAATGACTTGGTTG
AGTACTCACCAGTCACAGAAAAGCATCTTACGGATGGCATGACAGTAAGAGAATTATGCAGTGCTGCCAT
AACCATGAGTGATAACACTGCGGCCAACTTACTTCTGACAACGATCGGAGGACCGAAGGAGCTAACCGCT
TTTTTGCACAACATGGGGGATCATGTAACTCGCCTTGATCGTTGGGAACCGGAGCTGAATGAAGCCATAC
CAAACGACGAGCGTGACACCACGATGCCTGTAGCAATGGCAACAACGTTGCGCAAACTATTAACTGGCGA
ACTACTTACTCTAGCTTCCCGGCAACAATTAATAGACTGGATGGAGGCGGATAAAGTTGCAGGACCACTT
CTGCGCTCGGCCCTTCCGGCTGGCTGGTTTATTGCTGATAAATCTGGAGCCGGTGAGCGTGGGTCTCGCG
GTATCATTGCAGCACTGGGGCCAGATGGTAAGCCCTCCCGTATCGTAGTTATCTACACGACGGGGAGTCA
GGCAACTATGGATGAACGAAATAGACAGATCGCTGAGATAGGTGCCTCACTGATTAAGCATTGGTAACTG
TCAGACCAAGTTTACTCATATATACTTTAGATTGATTTAAAACTTCATTTTTAATTTAAAAGGATCTAGG
TGAAGATCCTTTTTGATAATCTCATGACCAAAATCCCTTAACGTGAGTTTTCGTTCCACTGAGCGTCAGA
CCCCGTAGAAAAGATCAAAGGATCTTCTTGAGATCCTTTTTTTCTGCGCGTAATCTGCTGCTTGCAAACA
AAAAAACCACCGCTACCAGCGGTGGTTTGTTTGCCGGATCAAGAGCTACCAACTCTTTTTCCGAAGGTAA
CTGGCTTCAGCAGAGCGCAGATACCAAATACTGTTCTTCTAGTGTAGCCGTAGTTAGGCCACCACTTCAA
GAACTCTGTAGCACCGCCTACATACCTCGCTCTGCTAATCCTGTTACCAGTGGCTGCTGCCAGTGGCGAT
AAGTCGTGTCTTACCGGGTTGGACTCAAGACGATAGTTACCGGATAAGGCGCAGCGGTCGGGCTGAACGG
GGGGTTCGTGCACACAGCCCAGCTTGGAGCGAACGACCTACACCGAACTGAGATACCTACAGCGTGAGCT
ATGAGAAAGCGCCACGCTTCCCGAAGGGAGAAAGGCGGACAGGTATCCGGTAAGCGGCAGGGTCGGAACA
GGAGAGCGCACGAGGGAGCTTCCAGGGGGAAACGCCTGGTATCTTTATAGTCCTGTCGGGTTTCGCCACC
TCTGACTTGAGCGTCGATTTTTGTGATGCTCGTCAGGGGGGCGGAGCCTATGGAAAAACGCCAGCAACGC
GGCCTTTTTACGGTTCCTGGCCTTTTGCTGGCCTTTTGCTCACATGTTCTTTCCTGCGTTATCCCCTGAT
TCTGTGGATAACCGTATTACCGCCTTTGAGTGAGCTGATACCGCTCGCCGCAGCCGAACGACCGAGCGCA
GCGAGTCAGTGAGCGAGGAAGCGGAAGAGCGCCCAATACGCAAACCGCCTCTCCCCGCGCGTTGGCCGAT
TCATTAATGCAGCAAGCTCATGGCTGACTAATTTTTTTTATTTATGCAGAGGCCGAGGCCGCCTCGGCCT
CTGAGCTATTCCAGAAGTAGTGAGGAGGCTTTTTTGGAGGCCTAGGCTTTTGCAAAAAGCTCCCCGTGGC
ACGACAGGTTTCCCGACTGGAAAGCGGGCAGTGAGCGCAACGCAATTAATGTGAGTTAGCTCACTCATTA
GGCACCCCAGGCTTTACACTTTATGCTTCCGGCTCGTATGTTGTGTGGAATTGTGAGCGGATAACAATTT
CACACAGGAAACAGCTATGACATGATTACGAATTTCACAAATAAAGCATTTTTTTCACTGCATTCTAGTT
GTGGTTTGTCCAAACTCATCAATGTATCTTATCATGTCTGGATCAACTGGATAACTCAAGCTAACCAAAA
TCATCCCAAACTTCCCACCCCATACCCTATTACCACTGCCAATTACCTGTGGTTTCATTTACTCTAAACC
TGTGATTCCTCTGAATTATTTTCATTTTAAAGAAATTGTATTTGTTAAATATGTACTACAAACTTAGTAG
T
Features (pLannotate 1.2.2; 30 found; start..end, strand, type, name):
    377..634     +  LTR            5' LTR (truncated): truncated 5' long terminal repeat (LTR) from HIV-1
    681..806     +  misc_feature   HIV-1 Ψ: packaging signal of human immunodeficiency virus type 1
    790..1128    +  CDS            HIV-1 gag (fragment): gag protein from human immunodeficiency virus 1; gag
   1303..1536    +  misc_feature   RRE: The Rev response element (RRE) of HIV-1 allows for Rev-dependent mRNA export from the nucleus to the cytoplasm.
   1913..2013    +  CDS            Rev (fragment): human immunodeficiency virus 1 (HIV-1) Rev protein; rev; enhances nuclear export of unspliced and incompletely spliced viral mRNAs
   2058..2175    +  misc_feature   cPPT/CTS: central polypurine tract and central termination sequence of HIV-1
   2223..3401    +  promoter       EF-1α promoter: strong constitutive promoter for human elongation factor EF-1α
   3422..3439    +  protein_bind   attB1 (fragment): mutant version of attB; core recombination site for the Gateway® BP reaction BP Clonase™
   3448..6579    +  CDS            PIK3CD: PK3CD_HUMAN - Experimental evidence at protein level: Swiss-Prot protein existence level 1. Phosphoinositide-3-kinase (PI3K) phosphorylates phosphatidylinositol (PI) and its phosphorylated derivatives at position 3 of the inositol ring to produce 3-phosphoinositides (PubMed:9235916). Uses ATP and PtdIns(4,5)P2 (phosphatidylinositol 4,5- bisphosphate) to generate phosphatidylinositol 3,4,5-trisphosphate (PIP3) (PubMed:15135396). PIP3 plays a key role by recruiting PH domain-containing proteins to the membrane, including AKT1 and PDPK1, activating signaling cascades involved in cell growth, surv
   6587..6604    -  protein_bind   attB2 (fragment): mutant version of attB; core recombination site for the Gateway® BP reaction BP Clonase™
   6613..6631    +  promoter       T3 promoter: promoter for bacteriophage T3 RNA polymerase
   6657..6675    -  promoter       T7 promoter: promoter for bacteriophage T7 RNA polymerase
   6681..6699    -  protein_bind   attB4 (fragment): mutant version of attB; core recombination site for the Gateway® BP reaction BP Clonase™
   6755..6796    +  CDS            V5 tag: epitope tag from simian virus 5
   6922..7384    +  misc_feature   IRES: internal ribosome entry site (IRES) of the encephalomyocarditis virus (EMCV)
   7398..7995    +  CDS            PuroR (fragment): puromycin N-acetyltransferase; pac from Streptomyces; confers resistance to puromycin
   8011..8599    +  misc_feature   WPRE: woodchuck hepatitis virus posttranscriptional regulatory element
   8607..8672    +  CDS            nef (fragment): NEF_HV1Z2 - Experimental evidence at protein level: Swiss-Prot protein existence level 1. Extracellular Nef protein targets CD4(+) T-lymphocytes for apoptosis by interacting with CXCR4 surface receptors. From Human immunodeficiency virus type 1 group M subtype D (isolate Z2/CDC-Z34) (HIV-1).
   8674..8907    +  LTR            3' LTR (ΔU3): self-inactivating 3' long terminal repeat (LTR) from HIV-1
   9112..9216    +  promoter       AmpR promoter: bla
   9217..10077   +  CDS            AmpR: β-lactamase; bla; confers resistance to ampicillin, carbenicillin, and related antibiotics
  10248..10836   +  rep_origin     ori: high-copy-number ColE1/pMB1/pBR322/pUC origin of replication
  11019..11073   +  CDS            lacI (fragment): lac repressor; lacI; The lac repressor binds to the lac operator to inhibit transcription in E. coli. This inhibition can be relieved by adding lactose or isopropyl-β-D-thiogalactopyranoside (IPTG).
  11079..11172   +  rep_origin     SV40 ori (fragment): SV40 origin of replication
  11197..11234   +  CDS            lacI (fragment): lac repressor; lacI; The lac repressor binds to the lac operator to inhibit transcription in E. coli. This inhibition can be relieved by adding lactose or isopropyl-β-D-thiogalactopyranoside (IPTG).
  11247..11268   +  protein_bind   CAP binding site: CAP binding activates transcription in the presence of cAMP. E. coli catabolite activator protein
  11283..11313   +  promoter       lac promoter: promoter for the E. coli lac operon
  11317..11339   +  protein_bind   lac operator (fragment): The lac repressor binds to the lac operator to inhibit transcription in E. coli. This inhibition can be relieved by adding lactose or isopropyl-β-D-thiogalactopyranoside (IPTG). lac repressor encoded by lacI
  11371..11454   +  polyA_signal   SV40 poly(A) signal (fragment): SV40 polyadenylation signal
  11621..329     +  CDS            nef (fragment) (across the origin): NEF_HV1BR - Experimental evidence at protein level: Swiss-Prot protein existence level 1. Extracellular Nef protein targets CD4(+) T-lymphocytes for apoptosis by interacting with CXCR4 surface receptors (PubMed:14990729). From Human immunodeficiency virus type 1 group M subtype B (isolate BRU/LAI) (HIV-1).
