[The description below was written by a language model from this plasmid's Addgene catalogue record and pLannotate feature annotations shown in this document.]
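Description:
pHAGE-PIK3CD-G124D is an HIV-1-derived lentiviral expression plasmid built on the pHAGE backbone and carrying the human PIK3CD open reading frame, which encodes the p110δ catalytic subunit of phosphoinositide 3-kinase, with a G124D point substitution. It is maintained in E. coli through a high-copy ColE1/pUC-type origin and an ampicillin resistance gene (β-lactamase). The viral portion contains a truncated 5' LTR, the Ψ packaging signal with an adjoining gag fragment, the Rev response element, the cPPT/CTS, and a ΔU3 self-inactivating 3' LTR. These are the cis elements needed for RNA packaging, nuclear export, reverse transcription and integration once packaging functions are supplied in trans.

Between the LTRs, the constitutive EF-1α promoter drives the PIK3CD coding sequence, which is flanked by attB1 and attB2 remnants consistent with the recorded Gateway cloning. Downstream lie short T3 and T7 promoter sequences, an attB4 fragment and a V5 epitope tag. The record does not indicate whether the V5 tag is in frame with the insert, so a tagged product should not be assumed. An EMCV IRES then directs translation of puromycin N-acetyltransferase from the same transcript, so transduced mammalian cells can be selected with puromycin, and a WPRE enhances transcript expression. Fragments of nef, lacI, the lac promoter/operator, the SV40 origin and the SV40 poly(A) signal are backbone remnants.

The construct comes from a collection made for systematic functional annotation of somatic cancer mutations. It is intended for stable expression of this PIK3CD variant in target cells so that its effects can be assessed.
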