Addgene plasmid #116569: pHAGE-PIK3CD-G124D
Purpose: Lentiviral expression of PIK3CD G124D
Depositing lab: Gordon Mills & Kenneth Scott. Depositing organization: Baylor College of Medicine. Publication: Systematic Functional Annotation of Somatic Mutations in Cancer. Ng PK, Li J, Jeong KJ, Shao S, Chen H, Tsang YH, Sengupta S, Wang Z, Bhavana VH, Tran R, Soewito S, Minussi DC, Moreno D, Kong K, Dogruluk T, Lu H, Gao J, Tokheim C, Zhou DC, Johnson AM, Zeng J, Ip CKM, Ju Z, Wester M, Yu S, Li Y, Vellano CP, Schultz N, Karchin R, Ding L, Lu Y, Cheung LWT, Chen K, Shaw KR, Meric-Bernstam F, Scott KL, Yi S, Sahni N, Liang H, Mills GB. Cancer Cell. 2018 Mar 12;33(3):450-462.e10. doi: 10.1016/j.ccell.2018.01.021. PubMed 29533785.
Backbone
  Vector backbone: pHAGE
  Vector type: Lentiviral
Growth in bacteria
  Bacterial resistance: Ampicillin, 100 μg/mL
  Growth temperature: 37°C
  Growth strain: Stbl3
  Copy number: High Copy
Gene/Insert
  Gene/Insert name: PIK3CD
  Species: H. sapiens (human)
  Mutation: G124D
  Entrez Gene: PIK3CD (a.k.a. APDS, IMD14, IMD14A, IMD14B, P110DELTA, PI3K, ROCHIS, p110D)
  Cloning method: Gateway Cloning
Terms and licenses: Academic/Nonprofit Terms; Industry Terms: Not Available to Industry
How to cite: pHAGE-PIK3CD-G124D was a gift from Gordon Mills & Kenneth Scott (Addgene plasmid # 116569 ; http://n2t.net/addgene:116569 ; RRID:Addgene_116569)
