>Addgene plasmid #116569 | pHAGE-PIK3CD-G124D | depositor partial sequence | sequence record 219444 | insert
ATGCCCCCTGGGGTGGACTGCCCCATGGAATTCTGGACCAAGGAGGAGAATCAGAGCGTTGTGGTTGACT
TCCTGCTGCCCACAGGGGTCTACCTGAACTTCCCTGTGTCCCGCAATGCCAACCTCAGCACCATCAAGCA
GCTGCTGTGGCACCGCGCCCAGTATGAGCCGCTCTTCCACATGCTCAGTGGCCCCGAGGCCTATGTGTTC
ACCTGCATCAACCAGACAGCGGAGCAGCAAGAGCTGGAGGACGAGCAACGGCGTCTGTGTGACGTGCAGC
CCTTCCTGCCCGTCCTGCGCCTGGTGGCCCGTGAGGGCGACCGCGTGAAGAAGCTCATCAACTCACAGAT
CAGCCTCCTCATCGGCAAAGACCTCCACGAGTTTGACTCCTTGTGCGACCCAGAAGTGAACGACTTTCGC
GCCAAGATGTGCCAATTCTGCGAGGAGGCGGCCGCCCGCCGGCAGCAGCTGGGCTGGGAGGCCTGGCTGC
AGTACAGTTTCCCCCTGCAGCTGGAGCCCTCGGCTCAAACCTGGGGGCCTGGTACCCTGCGGCTCCCGAA
CCGGGCCCTTCTGGTCAACGTTAAGTTTGAGGGCAGCGAGGAGAGCTTCACCTTCCAGGTGTCCACCAAG
GACGTGCCGCTGGCGCTGATGGCCTGTGCCCTGCGGAAGAAGGCCACAGTGTTCCGGCAGCCGCTGGTGG
AGCAGCCGGAAGACTACACGCTGCAGGTGAACGGCAGGCATGAGTACCTGTATGGCAGCTACCCGCTCTG
CCAGTTCCAGTACATCTGCAGCTGCCTGCACAGTGGGTTGACCCCTCACCTGACCATGGTCCATTCCTCC
TCCATCCTCGCCATGCGGGATGAGCAGAGCAACCCTGCCCCCCAGGTCCAGAAACCGCGTGCCAAACCAC
CTCCCATTCCTGCGAAGAAGCCTTCCTCTGTGTCCCTGTGGTCCCTGGAGCAGCCGTTCCGCATCGAGCT
CATCCAGGGCAGCAAAGTGAACGCCGACGAGCGGATGAAGCTGGTGGTGCAGGCCGGGCTTTTCCACGGC
AACGAGATGCTGTGCAAGACGGTGTCCAGCTCGGAGGTGAGCGTGTGCTCGGAGCCCGTGTGGAAGCAGC
GGCTGGAGTTCGACATCAACATCTGCGACCTGCCCCGCATGGCCCGTCTCTGCTTTGCGCTGTACGCCGT
GATCGAGAAAGCCAAGAAGGCTCGCTCCACCAAGAAGAAGTCCAAGAAGGCGGACTGCCCCATTGCCTGG
GCCAACCTCATGCTGTTTGACTACAAGGACCAGCTTAAGACCGGGGAACGCTGCCTCTACATGTGGCCCT
CCGTCCCAGATGAGAAGGGCGAGCTGCTGAACCCCACGGGCACTGTGCGCAGTAACCCCAACACGGATAG
CGCCGCTGCCCTGCTCATCTGCCTGCCCGAGGTGGCCCCGCACCCCGTGTACTACCCCGCCCTGGAGAAG
ATCTTGGAGCTGGGGCGACACAGCGAGTGTGTGCATGTCACCGAGGAGGAGCAGCTGCAGCTGCGGGAAA
TCCTGGAGCGGCGGGGGTCTGGGGAGCTGTATGAGCACGAGAAGGACCTGGTGTGGAAGCTGCGGCATGA
AGTCCAGGAGCACTTCCCGGAGGCGCTAGCCCGGCTGCTGCTGGTCACCAAGTGGAACAAGCATGAGGAT
GTGGCCCAGATGCTCTACCTGCTGTGCTCCTGGCCGGAGCTGCCCGTCCTGAGCGCCCTGGAGCTGCTAG
ACTTCAGCTTCCCCGATTGCCACGTAGGCTCCTTCGCCATCAAGTCGCTGCGGAAACTGACGGACGATGA
GCTGTTCCAGTACCTGCTGCAGCTGGTGCAGGTGCTCAAGTACGAGTCCTACCTGGACTGCGAGCTGACC
AAATTCCTGCTGGACCGGGCCCTGGCCAACCGCAAGATCGGCCACTTCCTTTTCTGGCACCTCCGCTCCG
AGATGCACGTGCCGTCGGTGGCCCTGCGCTTCGGCCTCATCCTGGAGGCCTACTGCAGGGGCAGCACCCA
CCACATGAAGGTGCTGATGAAGCAGGGGGAAGCACTGAGCAAACTGAAGGCCCTGAATGACTTCGTCAAG
CTGAGCTCTCAGAAGACCCCCAAGCCCCAGACCAAGGAGCTGATGCACTTGTGCATGCGGCAGGAGGCCT
ACCTAGAGGCCCTCTCCCACCTGCAGTCCCCACTCGACCCCAGCACCCTGCTGGCTGAAGTCTGCGTGGA
GCAGTGCACCTTCATGGACTCCAAGATGAAGCCCCTGTGGATCATGTACAGCAACGAGGAGGCAGGCAGC
GGCGGCAGCGTGGGCATCATCTTTAAGAACGGGGATGACCTCCGGCAGGACATGCTGACCCTGCAGATGA
TCCAGCTCATGGACGTCCTGTGGAAGCAGGAGGGGCTGGACCTGAGGATGACCCCCTATGGCTGCCTCCC
CACCGGGGACCGCACAGGCCTCATTGAGGTGGTACTCCGTTCAGACACCATCGCCAACATCCAACTCAAC
AAGAGCAACATGGCAGCCACAGCCGCCTTCAACAAGGATGCCCTGCTCAACTGGCTGAAGTCCAAGAACC
CGGGGGAGGCCCTGGATCGAGCCATTGAGGAGTTCACCCTCTCCTGTGCTGGCTATTGTGTGGCCACATA
TGTGCTGGGCATTGGCGATCGGCACAGCGACAACATCATGATCCGAGAGAGTGGGCAGCTGTTCCACATT
GATTTTGGCCACTTTCTGGGGAATTTCAAGACCAAGTTTGGAATCAACCGCGAGCGTGTCCCATTCATCC
TCACCTACGACTTTGTCCATGTGATTCAGCAGGGGAAGACTAATAATAGTGAGAAATTTGAACGGTTCCG
GGGCTACTGTGAAAGGGCCTACACCATCCTGCGGCGCCACGGGCTTCTCTTCCTCCACCTCTTTGCCCTG
ATGCGGGCGGCAGGCCTGCCTGAGCTCAGCTGCTCCAAAGACATCCAGTATCTCAAGGACTCCCTGGCAC
TGGGGAAAACAGAGGAGGAGGCACTGAAGCACTTCCGAGTGAAGTTTAACGAAGCCCTCCGTGAGAGCTG
GAAAACCAAAGTGAACTGGCTGGCCCACAACGTGTCCAAAGACAACAGGCAG
